>Addgene plasmid #133894 | pAWH | addgene full sequence | sequence record 266964 | Addgene NGS Result
TGCATGCCTGCAGGTCGAGATCCGGGATCGAAGAAATGATGGTAAATGAAATAGGAAATCAAGGAGCATG
AAGGCAAAAGACAAATATAAGGGTCGAACGAAAAATAAAGTGAAAAGTGTTGATATGATGTATTTGGCTT
TGCGGCGCCGAAAAAACGAGTTTACGCAATTGCACAATCATGCTGACTCTGTGGCGGACCCGCGCTCTTG
CCGGCCCGGCGATAACGCTGGGCGTGAGGCTGTGCCCGGCGGAGTTTTTTGCGCCTGCATTTTCCAAGGT
TTACCCTGCGCTAAGGGGCGAGATTGGAGAAGCAATAAGAATGCCGGTTGGGGTTGCGATGATGACGACC
ACGACAACTGGTGTCATTATTTAAGTTGCCGAAAGAACCTGAGTGCATTTGCAACATGAGTATACTAGAA
GAATGAGCCAAGACTTGCGAGACGCGAGTTTGCCGGTGGTGCGAACAATAGAGCGACCATGACCTTGAAG
GTGAGACGCGCATAACCGCTAGAGTACTTTGAAGAGGAAACAGCAATAGGGTTGCTACCAGTATAAATAG
ACAGGTACATACAACACTGGAAATGGTTGTCTGTTTGAGTACGCTTTCAATTCATTTGGGTGTGCACTTT
ATTATGTTACAATATGGAAGGGAACTTTACACTTCTCCTATGCACATATATTAATTAAAGTCCAATGCTA
GTAGAGAAGGGGGGTAACACCCCTCCGCGCTCTTTTCCGATTTTTTTCTAAACCGTGGAATATTTCGGAT
ATCCTTTTGTTGTTTCCGGGTGTACAATATGGACTTCCTCTTTTCTGGCAACCAAACCCATACATCGGGA
TTCCTATAATACCTTCGTTGGTCTCCCTAACATGTAGGTGGCGGAGGGGAGATATACAATAGAACAGATA
CCAGACAAGACATAATGGGCTAAACAAGACTACACCAATTACACTGCCTCATTGATGGTGGTACATAACG
AACTAATACTGTAGCCCTAGACTTGATAGCCATCATCATATCGAAGTTTCACTACCCTTTTTCCATTTGC
CATCTATTGAAGTAATAATAGGCGCATGCAACTTCTTTTCTTTTTTTTCTTTTCTCTCTCCCCCGTTGTT
GTCTCACCATATCCGCAATGACAAAAAAATGATGGAAGACACTAAAGGAAAAAATTAACGACAAAGACAG
CACCAACAGATGTCGTTGTTCCAGAGCTGATGAGGGGTATCTCGAAGCACACGAAACTTTTTCCTTCCTT
CATTCACGCACACTACTCTCTAATGAGCAACGGTATACGGCCTTCCTTCCAGTTACTTGAATTTGAAATA
AAAAAAAGTTTGCTGTCTTGCTATCAAGTATAAATAGACCTGCAATTATTAATCTTTTGTTTCCTCGTCA
TTGTTCTCGTTCCCTTTCTTCCTTGTTTCTTTTTCTGCACAATATTTCAAGCTATACCAAGCATACAATC
AACTCCAAGCTTTGCAAAGATGGATAAAGCGGAATTAATTCCCGAGCCTCCAAAAAAGAAGAGAAAGGTC
GAATTGGGTACCGCCGCCAATTTTAATCAAAGTGGGAATATTGCTGATAGCTCATTGTCCTTCACTTTCA
CTAACAGTAGCAACGGTCCGAACCTCATAACAACTCAAACAAATTCTCAAGCGCTTTCACAACCAATTGC
CTCCTCTAACGTTCATGATAACTTCATGAATAATGAAATCACGGCTAGTAAAATTGATGATGGTAATAAT
TCAAAACCACTGTCACCTGGTTGGACGGACCAAACTGCGTATAACGCGTTTGGAATCACTACAGGGATGT
TTAATACCACTACAATGGATGATGTATATAACTATCTATTCGATGATGAAGATACCCCACCAAACCCAAA
AAAAGAGATCTTTAATACGACTCACTATAGGGCGAGCGCCGCCATGGAGTACCCATACGACGTACCAGAT
TACGCTCATATGGCCATGGAGGCCAGTGAATTCCACCCGGGTGGGCATCGATACGGGATCTCCACAAGTT
TGTACAAAAAAGCTGAACGAGAAACGTAAAATGATATAAATATCAATATATTAAATTAGATTTTGCATAA
AAAACAGACTACATAATACTGTAAAACACAACATATCCAGTCACTATGGCGGCCGCATTAGGCACCCCAG
GCTTTACACTTTATGCTTCCGGCTCGTATAATGTGTGGATTTTGAGTTAGGATCCGTCGAGATTTTCAGG
AGCTAAGGAAGCTAAAATGGAGAAAAAAATCACTGGATATACCACCGTTGATATATCCCAATGGCATCGT
AAAGAACATTTTGAGGCATTTCAGTCAGTTGCTCAATGTACCTATAACCAGACCGTTCAGCTGGATATTA
CGGCCTTTTTAAAGACCGTAAAGAAAAATAAGCACAAGTTTTATCCGGCCTTTATTCACATTCTTGCCCG
CCTGATGAATGCTCATCCGGAATTCCGTATGGCAATGAAAGACGGTGAGCTGGTGATATGGGATAGTGTT
CACCCTTGTTACACCGTTTTCCATGAGCAAACTGAAACGTTTTCATCGCTCTGGAGTGAATACCACGACG
ATTTCCGGCAGTTTCTACACATATATTCGCAAGATGTGGCGTGTTACGGTGAAAACCTGGCCTATTTCCC
TAAAGGGTTTATTGAGAATATGTTTTTCGTCTCAGCCAATCCCTGGGTGAGTTTCACCAGTTTTGATTTA
AACGTGGCCAATATGGACAACTTCTTCGCCCCCGTTTTCACCATGGGCAAATATTATACGCAAGGCGACA
AGGTGCTGATGCCGCTGGCGATTCAGGTTCATCATGCCGTTTGTGATGGCTTCCATGTCGGCAGAATGCT
TAATGAATTACAACAGTACTGCGATGAGTGGCAGGGCGGGGCGTAAACGCGTGGATCCGGCTTACTAAAA
GCCAGATAACAGTATGCGTATTTGCGCGCTGATTTTTGCGGTATAAGAATATATACTGATATGTATACCC
GAAGTATGTCAAAAAGAGGTATGCTATGAAGCAGCGTATTACAGTGACAGTTGACAGCGACAGCTATCAG
TTGCTCAAGGCATATATGATGTCAATATCTCCGGTCTGGTAAGCACAACCATGCAGAATGAAGCCCGTCG
TCTGCGTGCCGAACGCTGGAAAGCGGAAAATCAGGAAGGGATGGCTGAGGTCGCCCGGTTTATTGAAATG
AACGGCTCTTTTGCTGACGAGAACAGGGGCTGGTGAAATGCAGTTTAAGGTTTACACCTATAAAAGAGAG
AGCCGTTATCGTCTGTTTGTGGATGTACAGAGTGATATTATTGACACGCCCGGGCGACGGATGGTGATCC
CCCTGGCCAGTGCACGTCTGCTGTCAGATAAAGTCTCCCGTGAACTTTACCCGGTGGTGCATATCGGGGA
TGAAAGCTGGCGCATGATGACCACCGATATGGCCAGTGTGCCGGTCTCCGTTATCGGGGAAGAAGTGGCT
GATCTCAGCCACCGCGAAAATGACATCAAAAACGCCATTAACCTGATGTTCTGGGGAATATAAATGTCAG
GCTCCCTTATACACAGCCAGTCTGCAGGTCGACCATAGTGACTGGATATGTTGTGTTTTACAGTATTATG
TAGTCTGTTTTTTATGCAAAATCTAATTTAATATATTGATATTTATATCATTTTACGTTTCTCGTTCAGC
TTTCTTGTACAAAGTGGTAAGTAACTAAGATCCATCGAGCTCGAGCTGCAGATGAATCGTAGATACTGAA
AAACCCCGCAAGTTCACTTCAACTGTGCATCGTGCACCATCTCAATTTCTTTCATTTATACATCGTTTTG
CCTTCTTTTATGTAACTATACTCCTCTAAGTTTCAATCTTGGCCATGTAACCTCTGATAACAGGGTAATT
GGCAAACAGCTATTATGGGTATTATGGGTGTTTAAACTAGGGATAACAGGGTAATACATTCAAGCGCATT
AGTAATGAGTGAATATAACTATAACGGTCCTAACGAGGGCTTATTCAGAAGCTTTGGACTTCTTCGCCAG
AGGTTTGGTCAAGTCTCCAATCAAGGTTGTCGGCTTGTCTACCTTGCCAGAAATTTACGAAAAGATGGAA
AAGGGTCAAATCGTTGGTAGATACGTTGTTGACACTTCTAAATAAGCGAATTTCTTATGATTTATGATTT
TTATTATTAAATAAGTTATAAAAAAAATAAGTGTATACAAATTTTAAAGTGACTCTTAGGTTTTAAAACG
AAAATTCTTATTCTTGAGTAACTCTTTCCTGTAGGTCAGGTTGCTTTCTCAGGTATAGCATGAGGTCGCT
CTTATTGACCACACCTCTACCGGCCGGTCGAAATTCCCCTACCCTATGAACATATTCCATTTTGTAATTT
CGTGTCGTTTCTATTATGAATTTCATTTATAAAGTTTATGTACAAATATCATAAAAAAAGAGAATCTTTT
TAAGCAAGGATTTTCTTAACTTCTTCGGCGACAGCATCACCGACTTCGGTGGTACTGTTGGAACCACCTA
AATCACCAGTTCTGATACCTGCATCCAAAACCTTTTTAACTGCATCTTCAATGGCCTTACCTTCTTCAGG
CAAGTTCAATGACAATTTCAACATCATTGCAGCAGACAAGATAGTGGCGATAGGGTTGACCTTATTCTTT
GGCAAATCTGGAGCAGAACCGTGGCATGGTTCGTACAAACCAAATGCGGTGTTCTTGTCTGGCAAAGAGG
CCAAGGACGCAGATGGCAACAAACCCAAGGAACCTGGGATAACGGAGGCTTCATCGGAGATGATATCACC
AAACATGTTGCTGGTGATTATAATACCATTTAGGTGGGTTGGGTTCTTAACTAGGATCATGGCGGCAGAA
TCAATCAATTGATGTTGAACCTTCAATGTAGGAAATTCGTTCTTGATGGTTTCCTCCACAGTTTTTCTCC
ATAATCTTGAAGAGGCCAAAACATTAGCTTTATCCAAGGACCAAATAGGCAATGGTGGCTCATGTTGTAG
GGCCATGAAAGCGGCCATTCTTGTGATTCTTTGCACTTCTGGAACGGTGTATTGTTCACTATCCCAAGCG
ACACCATCACCATCGTCTTCCTTTCTCTTACCAAAGTAAATACCTCCCACTAATTCTCTGACAACAACGA
AGTCAGTACCTTTAGCAAATTGTGGCTTGATTGGAGATAAGTCTAAAAGAGAGTCGGATGCAAAGTTACA
TGGTCTTAAGTTGGCGTACAATTGAAGTTCTTTACGGATTTTTAGTAAACCTTGTTCAGGTCTAACACTA
CCTGTACCCCATTTAGGACCACCCACAGCACCTAACAAAACGGCATCAGCCTTCTTGGAGGCTTCCAGCG
CCTCATCTGGAAGTGGGACACCTGTAGCTTCGATAGCAGCACCACCAATTAAATGATTTTCGAAATCGAA
CTTGACATTGGAACGAACATCAGAAATAGCTTTAAGAACCTTAATGGCTTCGGCTGTGATTTCTTGACCA
ACGTGGTCACCTGGCAAAACGACGATCTTCTTAGGGGCAGACATTAGAATGGTATATCCTTGAAATATAT
ATATATATTGCTGAAATGTAAAAGGTAAGAAAAGTTAGAAAGTAAGACGATTGCTAACCACCTATTGGAA
AAAACAATAGGTCCTTAAATAATATTGTCAACTTCAAGTATTGTGATGCAAGCATTTAGTCATGAACGCT
TCTCTATTCTATATGAAAAGCCGGTTCCGGCGCTCTCACCTTTCCTTTTTCTCCCAATTTTTCAGTTGAA
AAAGGTATATGCGTCAGGCGACCTCTGAAATTAACAAAAAATTTCCAGTCATCGAATTTGATTCTGTGCG
ATAGCGCCCCTGTGTGTTCTCGTTATGTTGAGGAAAAAAATAATGGTTGCTAAGAGATTCGAACTCTTGC
ATCTTACGATACCTGAGTATTCCCACAGTTGGGGGATCTCGACTCTAGCTAGAGGATCAATTCGTAATCA
TGTCATAGCTGTTTCCTGTGTGAAATTGTTATCCGCTCACAATTCCACACAACATACGAGCCGGAAGCAT
AAAGTGTAAAGCCTGGGGTGCCTAATGAGTGAGCTAACTCACATTAATTGCGTTGCGCTCACTGCCCGCT
TTCCAGTCGGGAAACCTGTCGTGCCAGCTGATAACTTCGTATAATGTATGCTATACGAAGTTATTAGGTC
TGAAGAGGAGTTTACGTCCAGCCAAGCTAGCTTGGCTGCAGGTCGAGCGGCCGCGATCCGGAACCCTTAA
TATAACTTCGTATAATGTATGCTATACGAAGTTATCAGCTGCATTAATGAATCGGCCAACGCGATAACAG
GGTAATACATTCAAGCGCATTAGTAATGAGTGAATATAACTATAACGGTCCTAAGGTAGCGAAAGAATCA
CCAGTTACATATATGGTGATAGTAACTATAACGGTCCTAACGGGGAGAGGCGGTTTGCGTATTGGGCGCT
CTTCCGCTTCCTCGCTCACTGACTCGCTGCGCTCGGTCGTTCGGCTGCGGCGAGCGGTATCAGCTCACTC
AAAGGCGGTAATACGGTTATCCACAGAATCAGGGGATAACGCAGGAAAGAACATGTGAGCAAAAGGCCAG
CAAAAGGCCAGGAACCGTAAAAAGGCCGCGTTGCTGGCGTTTTTCCATAGGCTCCGCCCCCCTGACGAGC
ATCACAAAAATCGACGCTCAAGTCAGAGGTGGCGAAACCCGACAGGACTATAAAGATACCAGGCGTTTCC
CCCTGGAAGCTCCCTCGTGCGCTCTCCTGTTCCGACCCTGCCGCTTACCGGATACCTGTCCGCCTTTCTC
CCTTCGGGAAGCGTGGCGCTTTCTCATAGCTCACGCTGTAGGTATCTCAGTTCGGTGTAGGTCGTTCGCT
CCAAGCTGGGCTGTGTGCACGAACCCCCCGTTCAGCCCGACCGCTGCGCCTTATCCGGTAACTATCGTCT
TGAGTCCAACCCGGTAAGACACGACTTATCGCCACTGGCAGCAGCCACTGGTAACAGGATTAGCAGAGCG
AGGTATGTAGGCGGTGCTACAGAGTTCTTGAAGTGGTGGCCTAACTACGGCTACACTAGAAGAACAGTAT
TTGGTATCTGCGCTCTGCTGAAGCCAGTTACCTTCGGAAAAAGAGTTGGTAGCTCTTGATCCGGCAAACA
AACCACCGCTGGTAGCGGTGGTTTTTTTGTTTGCAAGCAGCAGATTACGCGCAGAAAAAAAGGATCTCAA
GAAGATCCTTTGATCTTTTCTACGGGGTCTGACGCTCAGTGGAACGAAAACTCACGTTAAGGGATTTTGG
TCATGAGATTATCAAAAAGGATCTTCACCTAGATCCTTTTAAATTAAAAATGAAGTTTTAAATCAATCTA
AAGTATATATGAGTAAACTTGGTCTGACAGTTACCAATGCTTAATCAGTGAGGCACCTATCTCAGCGATC
TGTCTATTTCGTTCATCCATAGTTGCCTGACTCCCCGTCGTGTAGATAACTACGATACGGGAGGGCTTAC
CATCTGGCCCCAGTGCTGCAATGATACCGCGAGACCCACGCTCACCGGCTCCAGATTTATCAGCAATAAA
CCAGCCAGCCGGAAGGGCCGAGCGCAGAAGTGGTCCTGCAACTTTATCCGCCTCCATCCAGTCTATTAAT
TGTTGCCGGGAAGCTAGAGTAAGTAGTTCGCCAGTTAATAGTTTGCGCAACGTTGTTGCCATTGCTACAG
GCATCGTGGTGTCACGCTCGTCGTTTGGTATGGCTTCATTCAGCTCCGGTTCCCAACGATCAAGGCGAGT
TACATGATCCCCCATGTTGTGCAAAAAAGCGGTTAGCTCCTTCGGTCCTCCGATCGTTGTCAGAAGTAAG
TTGGCCGCAGTGTTATCACTCATGGTTATGGCAGCACTGCATAATTCTCTTACTGTCATGCCATCCGTAA
GATGCTTTTCTGTGACTGGTGAGTACTCAACCAAGTCATTCTGAGAATAGTGTATGCGGCGACCGAGTTG
CTCTTGCCCGGCGTCAATACGGGATAATACCGCGCCACATAGCAGAACTTTAAAAGTGCTCATCATTGGA
AAACGTTCTTCGGGGCGAAAACTCTCAAGGATCTTACCGCTGTTGAGATCCAGTTCGATGTAACCCACTC
GTGCACCCAACTGATCTTCAGCATCTTTTACTTTCACCAGCGTTTCTGGGTGAGCAAAAACAGGAAGGCA
AAATGCCGCAAAAAAGGGAATAAGGGCGACACGGAAATGTTGAATACTCATACTCTTCCTTTTTCAATAT
TATTGAAGCATTTATCAGGGTTATTGTCTCATGAGCGGATACATATTTGAATGTATTTAGAAAAATAAAC
AAATAGGGGTTCCGCGCACATTTCCCCGAAAAGTGCCACCTGACGTCTAAGAAACCATTATTATCATGAC
ATTAACCTATAAAAATAGGCGTATCACGAGGCCCTTTCGTCTCGCGCGTTTCGGTGATGACGGTGAAAAC
CTCTGACACATGCAGCTCCCGGAGACGGTCACAGCTTGTCTGTAAGCGGATGCCGGGAGCAGACAAGCCC
GTCAGGGCGCGTCAGCGGGTGTTGGCGGGTGTCGGGGCTGGCTTAACTATGCGGCATCAGAGCAGATTGT
ACTGAGAGTGCACCATAACGCATTTAAGCATAAACACGCACTATGCCGTTCTTCTCATGTATATATATAT
ACAGGCAACACGCAGATATAGGTGCGACGTGAACAGTGAGCTGTATGTGCGCAGCTCGCGTTGCATTTTC
GGAAGCGCTCGTTTTCGGAAACGCTTTGAAGTTCCTATTCCGAAGTTCCTATTCTCTAGCTAGAAAGTAT
AGGAACTTCAGAGCGCTTTTGAAAACCAAAAGCGCTCTGAAGACGCACTTTCAAAAAACCAAAAACGCAC
CGGACTGTAACGAGCTACTAAAATATTGCGAATACCGCTTCCACAAACATTGCTCAAAAGTATCTCTTTG
CTATATATCTCTGTGCTATATCCCTATATAACCTACCCATCCACCTTTCGCTCCTTGAACTTGCATCTAA
ACTCGACCTCTACATTTTTTATGTTTATCTCTAGTATTACTCTTTAGACAAAAAAATTGTAGTAAGAACT
ATTCATAGAGTGAATCGAAAACAATACGAAAATGTAAACATTTCCTATACGTAGTATATAGAGACAAAAT
AGAAGAAACCGTTCATAATTTTCTGACCAATGAAGAATCATCAACGCTATCACTTTCTGTTCACAAAGTA
TGCGCAATCCACATCGGTATAGAATATAATCGGGGATGCCTTTATCTTGAAAAAATGCACCCGCAGCTTC
GCTAGTAATCAGTAAACGCGGGAAGTGGAGTCAGGCTTTTTTTATGGAAGAGAAAATAGACACCAAAGTA
GCCTTCTTCTAACCTTAACGGACCTACAGTGCAAAAAGTTATCAAGAGACTGCATTATAGAGCGCACAAA
GGAGAAAAAAAGTAATCTAAGATGCTTTGTTAGAAAAATAGCGCTCTCGGGATGCATTTTTGTAGAACAA
AAAAGAAGTATAGATTCTTTGTTGGTAAAATAGCGCTCTCGCGTTGCATTTCTGTTCTGTAAAAATGCAG
CTCAGATTCTTTGTTTGAAAAATTAGCGCTCTCGCGTTGCATTTTTGTTTTACAAAAATGAAGCACAGAT
TCTTCGTTGGTAAAATAGCGCTTTCGCGTTGCATTTCTGTTCTGTAAAAATGCAGCTCAGATTCTTTGTT
TGAAAAATTAGCGCTCTCGCGTTGCATTTTTGTTCTACAAAATGAAGCACAGATGCTTCGTTGCT
Features (pLannotate 1.2.2; 30 found; start..end, strand, type, name):
     68..406     +  CDS            YO085_YEAST: Protein predicted: Swiss-Prot protein existence level 4. From Saccharomyces cerevisiae (strain ATCC 204508 / S288c) (Baker's yeast).
    771..1474    +  promoter       ADH1 promoter: S. cerevisiae ADH1; promoter for alcohol dehydrogenase 1
   1520..1539    +  CDS            SV40 NLS (fragment): nuclear localization signal of SV40 (simian virus 40) large T antigen
   1556..1897    +  CDS            GAL4 activation domain: activation domain of the GAL4 transcriptional activator; Saccharomyces cerevisiae GAL4 (truncated)
   1903..1921    +  promoter       T7 promoter: promoter for bacteriophage T7 RNA polymerase
   1940..1966    +  CDS            HA: HA (human influenza hemagglutinin) epitope tag
   2024..2148    +  protein_bind   attR1: mutant version of attR; recombination site for the Gateway® LR reaction LR Clonase™
   2173..2203    +  promoter       lac UV5 promoter: E. coli lac promoter with an "up" mutation
   2227..2256    +  promoter       cat promoter (fragment): promoter of the E. coli cat gene encoding chloramphenicol acetyltransferase
   2257..2916    +  CDS            CmR: chloramphenicol acetyltransferase; cat; confers resistance to chloramphenicol
   3095..3253    +  CDS            ccdA (fragment): CCDA_ECO57 - Also known as H, letA. Experimental evidence at protein level: Swiss-Prot protein existence level 1. Antitoxin component of a type II toxin-antitoxin (TA) system which inhibits the post-segregational killing (PSK) of plasmid-free cells, also referred to as a plasmid addiction system. Binds to and blocks the activity of CcdB; will also remove bound CcdB protein from the CcdB-GyrA complex by forming a CcdA-CcdB complex, a process termed rejuvenation. Functions as a transcriptional corepressor for the ccdAB operon, repression also requires CcdB (By similarity). From Escherichia coli
   3258..3560    +  CDS            ccdB: CCDB_ECOLI - Also known as G, letB, letD. Experimental evidence at protein level: Swiss-Prot protein existence level 1. Toxic component of a type II toxin-antitoxin (TA) system, functioning in plasmid maintainence. Responsible for the post- segregational killing (PSK) of plasmid-free cells, also referred to as a plasmid addiction system. Half-life of over 2 hours. Cell killing by CcdB is accompanied by filamentation, defects in chromosome and plasmid segregation, defects in cell division, formation of anucleate cells, decreased DNA synthesis and plasmid loss. Interferes with the activity of DN
   3604..3728    -  protein_bind   attR2: mutant version of attR; recombination site for the Gateway® LR reaction LR Clonase™
   4038..4172    +  CDS            ADH1 (fragment): ADH1_YEAST - Also known as ADC1. Experimental evidence at protein level: Swiss-Prot protein existence level 1. This isozyme preferentially catalyzes the conversion of primary unbranched alcohols to their corresponding aldehydes. Also shows activity toward secondary alcohols. From Saccharomyces cerevisiae (strain ATCC 204508 / S288c) (Baker's yeast).
   4176..4363    +  terminator     ADH1 terminator: S. cerevisiae ADH1; transcription terminator for the S. cerevisiae alcohol dehydrogenase 1 (ADH1) gene
   4480..5574    -  CDS            LEU2: 3-isopropylmalate dehydrogenase, required for leucine biosynthesis; S. cerevisiae LEU2; yeast auxotrophic marker
   5575..5980    -  promoter       LEU2 promoter: S. cerevisiae LEU2
   6046..6062    -  protein_bind   lac operator: The lac repressor binds to the lac operator to inhibit transcription in E. coli. This inhibition can be relieved by adding lactose or isopropyl-β-D-thiogalactopyranoside (IPTG). lac repressor encoded by lacI
   6070..6100    -  promoter       lac promoter: promoter for the E. coli lac operon
   6115..6136    -  protein_bind   CAP binding site: CAP binding activates transcription in the presence of cAMP. E. coli catabolite activator protein
   6149..6190    -  CDS            lacI (fragment): lac repressor; lacI; The lac repressor binds to the lac operator to inhibit transcription in E. coli. This inhibition can be relieved by adding lactose or isopropyl-β-D-thiogalactopyranoside (IPTG).
   6191..6224    -  protein_bind   loxP: Cre-mediated recombination occurs in the 8-bp core sequence (GCATACAT). Cre recombinase
   6302..6335    -  protein_bind   loxP: Cre-mediated recombination occurs in the 8-bp core sequence (GCATACAT). Cre recombinase
   6692..7280    -  rep_origin     ori: high-copy-number ColE1/pMB1/pBR322/pUC origin of replication
   7451..8311    -  CDS            AmpR: β-lactamase; bla; confers resistance to ampicillin, carbenicillin, and related antibiotics
   8312..8416    -  promoter       AmpR promoter: bla
   8511..8546    +  CDS            rop (fragment): Rop protein, which maintains plasmids at low copy number; rop
   8648..8697    +  misc_feature   bom (fragment): basis of mobility region from pBR322
   8698..9862    +  rep_origin     2μ ori: yeast 2μ plasmid origin of replication
   9863..18      -  misc_feature   MCS (fragment) (across the origin): pUC18/19 multiple cloning site
