[The description below was written by a language model from this plasmid's Addgene catalogue record and pLannotate feature annotations shown in this document.]
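Description:
pAWH is an empty Gateway destination vector for yeast expression, about 9.9 kb, used to produce prey proteins fused to the GAL4 activation domain in two-hybrid-type interaction screens. It is a yeast–E. coli shuttle plasmid. A high-copy ColE1/pUC-type origin and an ampicillin resistance gene support propagation in bacteria, while a 2μ origin provides episomal multicopy maintenance in yeast, with selection through the LEU2 auxotrophic marker under its own promoter.

The expression unit is driven by the S. cerevisiae ADH1 promoter and closed by the ADH1 terminator. Downstream of the promoter lie an SV40 nuclear localization signal, the GAL4 activation domain, a T7 promoter and an HA epitope tag, followed by the Gateway cassette. That cassette is bounded by attR1 and attR2 and carries a chloramphenicol resistance gene and the ccdB toxin gene, which is why the empty vector is grown under dual chloramphenicol and ampicillin selection in a ccdB-tolerant strain. An LR reaction with an entry clone replaces the cassette with the open reading frame of interest. This yields a nuclear-targeted, HA-tagged activation-domain–prey fusion, and ccdB counter-selects unrecombined plasmid in standard E. coli strains.

The feature table also shows two loxP sites and lac promoter/operator remnants between LEU2 and the bacterial origin. The record states that the plasmid carries homology regions for recombination with the partner vectors pBKWH, pBSWHhc or pMS22H, but it does not map these regions onto annotated features. This fits its use in the rec-YnH approach, a many-by-many method for detecting direct protein–protein and protein–RNA interactions.
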