Addgene plasmid #133894: pAWH
Purpose: (Empty Backbone) Expression of Gal4AD-Prey hybrid protein. Homology regions for recombination with pBKWH, pBSWHhc or pMS22H
Depositing lab: Sebastian Maurer. Depositing organization: Centre for Genomic Regulation (CRG). Publication: rec-YnH enables simultaneous many-by-many detection of direct protein-protein and protein-RNA interactions. Yang JS, Garriga-Canut M, Link N, Carolis C, Broadbent K, Beltran-Sastre V, Serrano L, Maurer SP. Nat Commun. 2018 Sep 14;9(1):3747. doi: 10.1038/s41467-018-06128-x. PubMed 30217970.
Backbone
  Vector backbone: pAWH
  Backbone size (bp): 9866
  Vector type: Yeast Expression
  Selectable markers: LEU2
Growth in bacteria
  Bacterial resistance: Chloramphenicol and Ampicillin, 25 & 100 μg/mL
  Growth temperature: 37°C
  Growth strain: ccdB Survival
  Copy number: High Copy
Gene/Insert
  Cloning method: Gateway Cloning
  Sequencing primers: 5′ TAATACGACTCACTATAGG; 3′ TTATCCCTAGTTTAAACACCCATAATACCCATAATAGC
Terms and licenses: Academic/Nonprofit Terms; Industry Terms: Not Available to Industry
How to cite: pAWH was a gift from Sebastian Maurer (Addgene plasmid # 133894 ; http://n2t.net/addgene:133894 ; RRID:Addgene_133894)
